Addgene plasmid #238500: PTPN20CP_pGCS1
Purpose: IVT mRNA of human gene
Depositing lab: Megan Dennis. Depositing organization: University of California, Davis. Publication: Gene expansions contributing to human brain evolution. Soto DC, Uribe-Salazar JM, Kaya G, Valdarrago R, Sekar A, Haghani NK, Hino K, La GN, Mariano NAF, Ingamells C, Baraban AE, Turner TN, Green ED, Simo S, Quon G, Andres AM, Dennis MY. bioRxiv [Preprint]. 2024 Sep 26:2024.09.26.615256. doi: 10.1101/2024.09.26.615256. PubMed 39386494.
Backbone
  Vector backbone: pGCS1
  Vector type: Mammalian Expression
Growth in bacteria
  Bacterial resistance: Ampicillin, 100 μg/mL
  Growth temperature: 37°C
  Growth strain: DH5alpha
  Copy number: High Copy
Gene/Insert
  Gene/Insert name: PTPN20CP
  Species: H. sapiens (human)
  Entrez Gene: PTPN20CP (a.k.a. PTPN20C, bA164N7.3)
  Cloning method: Gateway Cloning
  Sequencing primers: 5′ SP6
Resource information
  A portion of this plasmid was derived from a plasmid made by: Synthesized original insert through Twist Biosciences using transcript Iso-Seq data from ENCODE (GenBank ENCFF305AFY)
Terms and licenses: Academic/Nonprofit Terms; Industry Terms: Not Available to Industry
Depositor comments: Please visit https://doi.org/10.1101/2024.09.26.615256 for bioRxiv preprint.
How to cite: PTPN20CP_pGCS1 was a gift from Megan Dennis (Addgene plasmid # 238500 ; http://n2t.net/addgene:238500 ; RRID:Addgene_238500)
