[The description below was written by a language model from this plasmid's Addgene catalogue record and pLannotate feature annotations shown in this document.]
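Description:
PTPN20CP_pGCS1 is a 5,525-nt Gateway expression clone in the pGCS1 backbone, catalogued as a mammalian expression vector and intended, according to the record, as a template for in vitro transcription (IVT) of mRNA for a human gene. It is propagated in E. coli as a high-copy plasmid through a ColE1/pUC-type origin and selected with ampicillin via the β-lactamase (AmpR) gene under its own promoter. An f1 phage origin is also present. Remnants of the lac region (lacI and lacZα fragments, CAP site, lac promoter and operator) are carried over from the parental cloning vector.

The insert is human PTPN20CP, a member of the PTPN20 tyrosine phosphatase gene family, synthesized from long-read transcript (Iso-Seq) data and placed between attB1 and attB2 sites by Gateway recombination. The automated annotation identifies most of the insert as a fragment matching PTPN20, followed by a short region matching BMS1. The record does not explain this BMS1-like segment.

The cassette lies on the reverse strand of the sequenced record. A simian CMV IE94 enhancer/promoter is followed by an SP6 promoter, attB1, the insert, attB2 and an SV40 polyadenylation signal. This arrangement allows either direct expression in vertebrate cells from the CMV promoter or run-off synthesis of sense mRNA with SP6 RNA polymerase, with the SV40 signal supplying 3′ processing sequences. T7 (fragment) and T3 promoters lie on the far side of the insert and face back toward it, so they would produce antisense transcripts. The plasmid comes from a study of gene expansions contributing to human brain evolution, where such IVT mRNA would serve to express the human paralog experimentally. The record does not state the recipient system.
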