Features (pLannotate 1.2.2; 18 found; start..end, strand, type, name):
      1..589     +  rep_origin     ori: high-copy-number ColE1/pMB1/pBR322/pUC origin of replication
    772..864     +  CDS            lacI (fragment): lac repressor; lacI; The lac repressor binds to the lac operator to inhibit transcription in E. coli. This inhibition can be relieved by adding lactose or isopropyl-β-D-thiogalactopyranoside (IPTG).
    877..898     +  protein_bind   CAP binding site: CAP binding activates transcription in the presence of cAMP. E. coli catabolite activator protein
    913..943     +  promoter       lac promoter: promoter for the E. coli lac operon
    951..967     +  protein_bind   lac operator: The lac repressor binds to the lac operator to inhibit transcription in E. coli. This inhibition can be relieved by adding lactose or isopropyl-β-D-thiogalactopyranoside (IPTG). lac repressor encoded by lacI
   1012..1030    +  promoter       T3 promoter: promoter for bacteriophage T3 RNA polymerase
   1143..1277    +  polyA_signal   SV40 poly(A) signal: SV40 polyadenylation signal
   1282..1299    +  promoter       T7 promoter (fragment): promoter for bacteriophage T7 RNA polymerase
   1307..1331    +  protein_bind   attB2: mutant version of attB; recombination site for the Gateway® BP reaction BP Clonase™
   1331..1507    -  CDS            BMS1 (fragment): BMS1_HUMAN - Also known as BMS1L, KIAA0187. Experimental evidence at protein level: Swiss-Prot protein existence level 1. May act as a molecular switch during maturation of the 40S ribosomal subunit in the nucleolus. From Homo sapiens (Human).
   1526..2659    -  CDS            PTPN20 (fragment): PTN20_HUMAN - Also known as PTPN20A, PTPN20B Experimental evidence at protein level: Swiss-Prot protein existence level 1. Tyrosine-protein phosphatase targeted to sites of actin polymerization in response of varied extracellular stimuli. Has tyrosine phosphatase activity towards various tyrosyl phosphorylated substrates. From Homo sapiens (Human).
   2737..2761    -  protein_bind   attB1: mutant version of attB; recombination site for the Gateway® BP reaction BP Clonase™
   2801..2819    -  promoter       SP6 promoter: promoter for bacteriophage SP6 RNA polymerase
   2854..3831    -  promoter       CMV IE94 promoter: enhancer/promoter region of simian cytomegalovirus major immediate early transcription unit IE94
   3838..3904    +  CDS            lacZα (fragment): LacZα fragment of β-galactosidase; lacZ fragment
   3909..4337    +  rep_origin     f1 ori (sequence partly withheld): f1 bacteriophage origin of replication; arrow indicates direction of (+) strand synthesis
   4390..4494    +  promoter       AmpR promoter: bla
   4495..5355    +  CDS            AmpR: β-lactamase; bla; confers resistance to ampicillin, carbenicillin, and related antibiotics
>Addgene plasmid #238500 | PTPN20CP_pGCS1 | addgene full sequence | sequence record 474310 | Addgene NGS Result
TTGAGATCCTTTTTTTCTGCGCGTAATCTGCTGCTTGCAAACAAAAAAACCACCGCTACCAGCGGTGGTT
TGTTTGCCGGATCAAGAGCTACCAACTCTTTTTCCGAAGGTAACTGGCTTCAGCAGAGCGCAGATACCAA
ATACTGTTCTTCTAGTGTAGCCGTAGTTAGGCCACCACTTCAAGAACTCTGTAGCACCGCCTACATACCT
CGCTCTGCTAATCCTGTTACCAGTGGCTGCTGCCAGTGGCGATAAGTCGTGTCTTACCGGGTTGGACTCA
AGACGATAGTTACCGGATAAGGCGCAGCGGTCGGGCTGAACGGGGGGTTCGTGCACACAGCCCAGCTTGG
AGCGAACGACCTACACCGAACTGAGATACCTACAGCGTGAGCTATGAGAAAGCGCCACGCTTCCCGAAGG
GAGAAAGGCGGACAGGTATCCGGTAAGCGGCAGGGTCGGAACAGGAGAGCGCACGAGGGAGCTTCCAGGG
GGAAACGCCTGGTATCTTTATAGTCCTGTCGGGTTTCGCCACCTCTGACTTGAGCGTCGATTTTTGTGAT
GCTCGTCAGGGGGGCGGAGCCTATGGAAAAACGCCAGCAACGCGGCCTTTTTACGGTTCCTGGCCTTTTG
CTGGCCTTTTGCTCACATGTTCTTTCCTGCGTTATCCCCTGATTCTGTGGATAACCGTATTACCGCCTTT
GAGTGAGCTGATACCGCTCGCCGCAGCCGAACGACCGAGCGCAGCGAGTCAGTGAGCGAGGAAGCGGAAG
AGCGCCCAATACGCAAACCGCCTCTCCCCGCGCGTTGGCCGATTCATTAATGCAGCTGGCACGACAGGTT
TCCCGACTGGAAAGCGGGCAGTGAGCGCAACGCAATTAATGTGAGTTAGCTCACTCATTAGGCACCCCAG
GCTTTACACTTTATGCTCCCGGCTCGTATGTTGTGTGGAATTGTGAGCGGATAACAATTTCACACAGGAA
ACAGCTATGACCATGATTACGCCAAGCGCGCAATTAACCCTCACTAAAGGGAACAAAAGCTGGGTACCGG
GCCCAATGCATTGGCGCCGCGGCCGCGAATTAAAAAACCTCCCACACCTCCCCCTGAACCTGAAACATAA
AATGAATGCAATTGTTGTTGTTAACTTGTTTATTGCAGCTTATAATGGTTACAAATAAAGCAATAGCATC
ACAAATTTCACAAATAAAGCATTTTTTTCACTGCATTCTAGTTGTGGTTTGTCCAAACTCATCAATGTAT
CTTATCATGTCTGGATCTACGTAATACGACTCACTATAGTTCTAGAACCACTTTGTACAAGAAAGCTGGG
TCTGTGAAAGGATCGAGACATCCACACAGCAGACTGAACTGCAAAAGCATTGGCATTTCTCTTCTGGGCA
TTTTCTTCGTCTCCTAGCTGGAGATCCTGCAGATGCCACTTCTTTTTCTTTGCAGCTTTGGGTCCACCGT
TTTTCTTTCTGTGTTTCTTCTGGTCCTTAGTCTCCATAGTGGCTATTTACCGCAGTGAACAGTTCTTTAC
GATGGCACAGAACACGACATCCACACATAGGAACACCCCTGTCCGGCCTATGCCGGCACTGCAGTGAACA
ACCATGGGTCCTGTAAGGTGGCTCTTCCTTGCATAACGAATATATTTTATGAAGCTATCTGCTGAGGCAG
GAGTGCCATGGTCTGGCCACTTGGTGAACTGCAACTGTTTTACAGAGTGACTAGTTCCCGTGGACTTCTC
CACAACTTGAAACATTCGAATGATGAAATATTGAAGTATCTGGTAGTTCTCCAGGAATACACGGAAGTGT
TTCAATTCCAATGGCTTCTTCAGAGAAATGGGCCAGTAATGGTAGCATTTGATAATTCCACCTTCTATCT
CTCTGGTTATCATGGCAATAACATTCGAATTATTTTCCAACACCATTTGCCAAAAGTCATCTATGGTGCT
CAGCAGTGGTCCTTGAGTAGCGATATAAAAATACTCTTCTCCACAATTGACTATTCTAATATAACTAGCA
TTGATGTAGTCCTTGCTTTTTCCAAGAGGAACGCGTGTTGAATCATATGGAAGAATATCTCGGTATCTGT
TTTTTTCTCTGTTGCTTGGTTGATTCCCAGAGTTGAACTCACCAGGCAGATTCTTAAGTTCTAAAGCCAT
AAATTCCTGCATGATATCATACGCTGCTGTTTTTTCCTCAAGGATTTTCAAACAATCCTTGATGGCTGTC
TGCTCATGAAAATTGAATATTAATGGCCGAATCTGAGCCAACTGATCTAGTTCTCCTTCAGAAACAATTT
TGCGCGTATCAGAAAGTAGAGGGGAGAGAGCCTGTGATGGCCCTGCAGCCTCCTCATCCTCACTGCTCCA
CCTGTCTCTTCCGAAGGGGCCTCTGGCTGTCCACATGCTGGGATCACTGCCACTTTCTGAAGGCTCTTCA
AAAACATCCTCATAATCATTATGTGGGAAATTCCGAAGAGAAAGTTTTACCTTCTCTGAATTAACTTTAT
TTTCAAAAACCTTTGATCTAGGTGTGTTTTCCTGACTTGATGAAGGCAAAGCCTCCCTGAAATTCAGGTC
TTCTGCTTCAGAGTCATTTCCCTCATAATCGTTTACAGACTCTGCTCTAAAGTCCCTAGGTGAAGACATG
TTGTTCCCATCCCCTAAATGAGACTGGTAAAAGGCTTCTTCAGAAAAGGAGCCTTAGTGTCCTGTGAGTC
AGGCCAAGCCTGCTTTTTTGTACAAACTTGTGGCCGGCCGGATCCTGCAAAAAGAACAAGTAGCTTGTAT
TCTATAGTGTCACCTAAATCAAGCTTGCTCCGACGTCCCCAGGCAGAATGGCGGTTCCCTAAACGAGCAT
TGCTTATATAGACCTCCCATTAGGCACGCCTACCGCCCATTTACGTCAATGGAACGCCCATTTGCGTCAT
TGCCCCTCCCCATTGACGTCAATGGGGATGTACTTGGCAGCCATCGCGGGCCATTTACCGCCATTGACGT
CAATGGGAGTACTGCCAATGTACCCTGGCGTACTTCCAATAGTAATGTACTTGCCAAGTTACTATTAATA
GATATTGATGTACTGCCAAGTGGGCCATTTACCGTCATTGACGTCAATAGGGGGCGTGAGAACGGATATG
AATGGGCAATGAGCCATCCCATTGACGTCAATGGTGGGTGGTCCTATTGACGTCAATGGGCATTGAGCCA
GGCGGGCCATTTACCGTAATTGACGTCAATGGGGGAGGCGCCATATACGTCAATAGGACCGCCCATATGA
CGTCAATAGGAAAGACCATATATAGAGACCATTGACGTCAATGGGGGAGTGGCTATGGGCGGTATTAGGA
AGCCCCATATATGGTATATGGGACCGCCCATTGGGAGGGGCTATCTACGTCAATAGGAAAACCCATATAT
GGAATACTATATGGCATAGGGCCAATACATAGTATTGAACCTGGCCAATAGCCATATTGGCATAGGGCCA
TATTGGATATTGCCTATATATTGATCCTGGCATATAGCCAATATGGCCGCCATTATTGGCACCATGCCAA
TTCAATATGGCGGACTTGGCACAGGGCCAAGACCCCTCCTCAAACTTGGCACCGTGCCAAGTAGACCCCT
CCCCAGTTGGCACAGTGCCAGGTCCGCCATATTGAATTGGCATGGTGCCAAGTCCGCCATATTGAATTGG
CTGGGGTCCAGATCCACCATATTGAATTGGCACGAGTCCATATACGCCATATTGAATTGGCACAGGTCCA
GATCCACCATATTGAATTGGCATGAGTCCATATACGCCATATTGAATTGGCGGTCGACTGGCGTAATAGC
GAAGAGGCCCGCACCGATCGCCCTTCCCAACAGTTGCGCAGCCTGAATGGCGAATGGG
[124 nt withheld, positions 3909-4032]
C
[91 nt withheld, positions 4034-4124]
A
[49 nt withheld, positions 4126-4174]
CCTTTGACGTTGGAGTCCACGTTCTTT
[37 nt withheld, positions 4202-4238]
ACCCTATCTCGGTCTATTCTTTTGATTTATAAGGGATTTTGCCGATTTCGGCCTATTGGTTAAAAAATGA
GCTGATTTAACAAAAATTTAACGCGAATTTTAACAAAATATTAACGCTTACAATTTAGGTGGCACTTTTC
GGGGAAATGTGCGCGGAACCCCTATTTGTTTATTTTTCTAAATACATTCAAATATGTATCCGCTCATGAG
ACAATAACCCTGATAAATGCTTCAATAATATTGAAAAAGGAAGAGTATGAGTATTCAACATTTCCGTGTC
GCCCTTATTCCCTTTTTTGCGGCATTTTGCCTTCCTGTTTTTGCTCACCCAGAAACGCTGGTGAAAGTAA
AAGATGCTGAAGATCAGTTGGGTGCACGAGTGGGTTACATCGAACTGGATCTCAACAGCGGTAAGATCCT
TGAGAGTTTTCGCCCCGAAGAACGTTTTCCAATGATGAGCACTTTTAAAGTTCTGCTATGTGGCGCGGTA
TTATCCCGTATTGACGCCGGGCAAGAGCAACTCGGTCGCCGCATACACTATTCTCAGAATGACTTGGTTG
AGTACTCACCAGTCACAGAAAAGCATCTTACGGATGGCATGACAGTAAGAGAATTATGCAGTGCTGCCAT
AACCATGAGTGATAACACTGCGGCCAACTTACTTCTGACAACGATCGGAGGACCGAAGGAGCTAACCGCT
TTTTTGCACAACATGGGGGATCATGTAACTCGCCTTGATCGTTGGGAACCGGAGCTGAATGAAGCCATAC
CAAACGACGAGCGTGACACCACGATGCCTGTAGCAATGGCAACAACGTTGCGCAAACTATTAACTGGCGA
ACTACTTACTCTAGCTTCCCGGCAACAATTAATAGACTGGATGGAGGCGGATAAAGTTGCAGGACCACTT
CTGCGCTCGGCCCTTCCGGCTGGCTGGTTTATTGCTGATAAATCTGGAGCCGGTGAGCGTGGGTCTCGCG
GTATCATTGCAGCACTGGGGCCAGATGGTAAGCCCTCCCGTATCGTAGTTATCTACACGACGGGGAGTCA
GGCAACTATGGATGAACGAAATAGACAGATCGCTGAGATAGGTGCCTCACTGATTAAGCATTGGTAACTG
TCAGACCAAGTTTACTCATATATACTTTAGATTGATTTAAAACTTCATTTTTAATTTAAAAGGATCTAGG
TGAAGATCCTTTTTGATAATCTCATGACCAAAATCCCTTAACGTGAGTTTTCGTTCCACTGAGCGTCAGA
CCCCGTAGAAAAGATCAAAGGATCTTC
